Addgene plasmid #88848: Px458-Cas9n-Trp63-Exon4-1sgRNA
Purpose: CRISPR KO of Trp63
Depositing lab: Joan Massague. Depositing organization: Memorial Sloan-Kettering Cancer Center. Publication: The p53 Family Coordinates Wnt and Nodal Inputs in Mesendodermal Differentiation of Embryonic Stem Cells. Wang Q, Zou Y, Nowotschin S, Kim SY, Li QV, Soh CL, Su J, Zhang C, Shu W, Xi Q, Huangfu D, Hadjantonakis AK, Massague J. Cell Stem Cell. 2017 Jan 5;20(1):70-86. doi: 10.1016/j.stem.2016.10.002. Epub 2016 Nov 23. PubMed 27889317.
Backbone
  Vector backbone: pSpCas9(BB)-2A-GFP (PX458)
  Vector type: Mammalian Expression, CRISPR
Growth in bacteria
  Bacterial resistance: Ampicillin, 100 μg/mL
  Growth temperature: 37°C
  Growth strain: DH5alpha
  Copy number: Unknown
Gene/Insert
  Gene/Insert name: Trp63
  gRNA/shRNA sequence: CCGTCACGCTATTCTGTGCG
  Species: M. musculus (mouse)
  Entrez Gene: Trp63 (a.k.a. Ket, P51/P63, P63, P73l, Tp63, Trp53rp1)
Terms and licenses: Academic/Nonprofit Terms; Industry Terms: Not Available to Industry
How to cite: Px458-Cas9n-Trp63-Exon4-1sgRNA was a gift from Joan Massague (Addgene plasmid # 88848 ; http://n2t.net/addgene:88848 ; RRID:Addgene_88848)
