[The description below was written by a language model from this plasmid's Addgene catalogue record.]
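Description:
Px458-Cas9n-Trp63-Exon4-1sgRNA is a mammalian-expression CRISPR plasmid built on the pSpCas9(BB)-2A-GFP (PX458) backbone and intended for knockout of mouse Trp63, the gene encoding the p53-family member p63. It is propagated in E. coli under ampicillin selection; the record lists the copy number as unknown, and no feature table is supplied, so the individual elements cannot be confirmed from annotation.

The insert is a single guide RNA spacer directed against Trp63, and the plasmid name indicates that it targets exon 4 and is the first guide of a set. In the standard PX458 design, the guide is cloned into an sgRNA scaffold driven by a human U6 Pol III promoter, while a separate Pol II cassette expresses Streptococcus pyogenes Cas9 linked through a 2A self-cleaving peptide to GFP. Guide, nuclease and a fluorescent marker are thus delivered from one plasmid, and transfected cells can be identified or sorted by fluorescence.

The "Cas9n" in the name suggests a nickase version of Cas9, which cuts only one DNA strand and is normally used with a pair of offset guides to create a double-strand break with reduced off-target activity. However, the listed backbone is the wild-type Cas9 PX458, and the record does not state which mutation, if any, is present, nor does it identify a partner guide plasmid. The associated work concerns p53-family function in the mesendodermal differentiation of embryonic stem cells, consistent with use for disrupting Trp63 in mouse cells.
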