>Addgene plasmid #88848 | Px458-Cas9n-Trp63-Exon4-1sgRNA | addgene partial sequence | sequence record 175015 | Addgene Partial NGS Result
GGGAGTCGCTGCGCGCTGCCTTCGCCCCGTGCCCCGCTCCGCCGCCGCCTCGCGCCGCCCGCCCCGGCTC
TGACTGACCGCGTTACTCCCACAGGTGAGCGGGCGGGACGGCCCTTCTCCTCCGGGCTGTAATTAGCTGA
GCAAGAGGTAAGGGTTTAAGGGATGGTTGGTTGGTGGGGTATTAATGTTTAATTACCTGGAGCACCTGCC
TGAAATCACTTTTTTTCAGGTTGGACCGGTGCCACCATGGACTATAAGGACCACGACGGAGACTACAAGG
ATCATGATATTGATTACAAAGACGATGACGATAAGATGGCCCCAAAGAAGAAGCGGAAGGTCGGTATCCA
CGGAGTCCCAGCAGCCGACAAGAAGTACAGCATCGGCCTGGACATCGGCACCAACTCTGTGGGCTGGGCC
GTGATCACCGACGAGTACAAGGTGCCCAGCAAGAAATTCAAGGTGCTGGGCAACACCGACCGGCACAGCA
TCAAGAAGAACCTGATCGGAGCCCTGCTGTTCGACAGCGGCGAAACAGCCGAGGCCACCCGGCTGAAGAG
AACCGCCAGAAGAAGATACACCAGACGGAAGAACCGGATCTGCTATCTGCAAGAGATCTTCAGCAACGAG
ATGGCCAAGGTGGACGACAGCTTCTTCCACAGACTGGAAGAGTCCTTCCTGGTGGAAGAGGATAAGAAGC
ACGAGCGGCACCCCATCTTCGGCAACATCGTGGACGAGGTGGCCTACCACGAGAAGTACCCCACCATCTA
CCACCTGAGAAAGAAACTGGTGGACAGCACCGACAAGGCCGACCTGCGGCTGATCTATCTGGCCCTGGCC
CACATGATCAAGTTCCGGGGCCACTTCCTGATCGAGGGCGACCTGAACCCCGACAACAGCGACGTGGACA
AGCTGTTCATCCAGCTGGTGCAGACCTACAACCAGCTGTTCGAGGAAAACCCCATCAACGCCAGCGGCGT
GGACGCCAAGGCCATCCTGTCTGCCAGACTGAGCAAGAGCAGACGGCTGGAAAATCTGATCGCCCAGCTG
CCCGGCGAGAAGAAGAATGGCCTGTTCGGAAACCTGATTGCCCTGAGCCTGGGCCTGACCCCCAACTTCA
AGAGCAACTTCGACCTGGCCGAGGATGCCAAACTGCAGCTGAGCAAGGACACCTACGACGACGACCTGGA
CAACCTGCTGGCCCAGATCGGCGACCAGTACGCCGACCTGTTTCTGGCCGCCAAGAACCTGTCCGACGCC
ATCCTGCTGAGCGACATCCTGAGAGTGAACACCGAGATCACCAAGGCCCCCCTGAGCGCCTCTATGATCA
AGAGATACGACGAGCACCACCAGGACCTGACCCTGCTGAAAGCTCTCGTGCGGCAGCAGCTGCCTGAGAA
GTACAAAGAGATTTTCTTCGACCAGAGCAAGAACGGCTACGCCGGCTACATTGACGGCGGAGCCAGCCAG
GAAGAGTTCTACAAGTTCATCAAGCCCATCCTGGAAAAGATGGACGGCACCGAGGAACTGCTCGTGAAGC
TGAACAGAGAGGACCTGCTGCGGAAGCAGCGGACCTTCGACAACGGCAGCATCCCCCACCAGATCCACCT
GGGAGAGCTGCACGCCATTCTGCGGCGGCAGGAAGATTTTTACCCATTCCTGAAGGACAACCGGGAAAAG
ATCGAGAAGATCCTGACCTTCCGCATCCCCTACTACGTGGGCCCTCTGGCCAGGGGAAACAGCAGATTCG
CCTGGATGACCAGAAAGAGCGAGGAAACCATCACCCCCTGGAACTTCGAGGAAGTGGTGGACAAGGGCGC
TTCCGCCCAGAGCTTCATCGAGCGGATGACCAACTTCGATAAGAACCTGCCCAACGAGAAGGTGCTGCCC
AAGCACAGCCTGCTGTACGAGTACTTCACCGTGTATAACGAGCTGACCAAAGTGAAATACGTGACCGAGG
GAATGAGAAAGCCCGCCTTCCTGAGCGGCGAGCAGAAAAAGGCCATCGTGGACCTGCTGTTCAAGACCAA
CCGGAAAGTGACCGTGAAGCAGCTGAAAGAGGACTACTTCAAGAAAATCGAGTGCTTCGACTCCGTGGAA
ATCTCCGGCGTGGAAGATCGGTTCAACGCCTCCCTGGGCACATACCACGATCTGCTGAAAATTATCAAGG
ACAAGGACTTCCTGGACAATGAGGAAAACGAGGACATTCTGGAAGATATCGTGCTGACCCTGACACTGTT
TGAGGACAGAGAGATGATCGAGGAACGGCTGAAAACCTATGCCCACCTGTTCGACGACAAAGTGATGAAG
CAGCTGAAGCGGCGGAGATACACCGGCTGGGGCAGGCTGAGCCGGAAGCTGATCAACGGCATCCGGGACA
AGCAGTCCGGCAAGACAATCCTGGATTTCCTGAAGTCCGACGGCTTCGCCAACAGAAACTTCATGCAGCT
GATCCACGACGACAGCCTGACCTTTAAAGAGGACATCCAGAAAGCCCAGGTGTCCGGCCAGGGCGATAGC
CTGCACGAGCACATTGCCAATCTGGCCGGCAGCCCCGCCATTAAGAAGGGCATCCTGCAGACAGTGAAGG
TGGTGGACGAGCTCGTGAAAGTGATGGGCCGGCACAAGCCCGAGAACATCGTGATCGAAATGGCCAGAGA
GAACCAGACCACCCAGAAGGGACAGAAGAACAGCCGCGAGAGAATGAAGCGGATCGAAGAGGGCATCAAA
GAGCTGGGCAGCCAGATCCTGAAAGAACACCCCGTGGAAAACACCCAGCTGCAGAACGAGAAGCTGTACC
TGTACTACCTGCAGAATGGGCGGGATATGTACGTGGACCAGGAACTGGACATCAACCGGCTGTCCGACTA
CGATGTGGACCATATCGTGCCTCAGAGCTTTCTGAAGGACGACTCCATCGACAACAAGGTGCTGACCAGA
AGCGACAAGAACCGGGGCAAGAGCGACAACGTGCCCTCCGAAGAGGTCGTGAAGAAGATGAAGAACTACT
GGCGGCAGCTGCTGAACGCCAAGCTGATTACCCAGAGAAAGTTCGACAATCTGACCAAGGCCGAGAGAGG
CGGCCTGAGCGAACTGGATAAGGCCGGCTTCATCAAGAGACAGCTGGTGGAAACCCGGCAGATCACAAAG
CACGTGGCACAGATCCTGGACTCCCGGATGAACACTAAGTACGACGAGAATGACAAGCTGATCCGGGAAG
TGAAAGTGATCACCCTGAAGTCCAAGCTGGTGTCCGATTTCCGGAAGGATTTCCAGTTTTACAAAGTGCG
CGAGATCAACAACTACCACCACGCCCACGACGCCTACCTGAACGCCGTCGTGGGAACCGCCCTGATCAAA
AAGTACCCTAAGCTGGAAAGCGAGTTCGTGTACGGCGACTACAAGGTGTACGACGTGCGGAAGATGATCG
CCAAGAGCGAGCAGGAAATCGGCAAGGCTACCGCCAAGTACTTCTTCTACAGCAACATCATGAACTTTTT
CAAGACCGAGATTACCCTGGCCAACGGCGAGATCCGGAAGCGGCCTCTGATCGAGACAAACGGCGAAACC
GGGGAGATCGTGTGGGATAAGGGCCGGGATTTTGCCACCGTGCGGAAAGTGCTGAGCATGCCCCAAGTGA
ATATCGTGAAAAAGACCGAGGTGCAGACAGGCGGCTTCAGCAAAGAGTCTATCCTGCCCAAGAGGAACAG
CGATAAGCTGATCGCCAGAAAGAAGGACTGGGACCCTAAGAAGTACGGCGGCTTCGACAGCCCCACCGTG
GCCTATTCTGTGCTGGTGGTGGCCAAAGTGGAAAAGGGCAAGTCCAAGAAACTGAAGAGTGTGAAAGAGC
TGCTGGGGATCACCATCATGGAAAGAAGCAGCTTCGAGAAGAATCCCATCGACTTTCTGGAAGCCAAGGG
CTACAAAGAAGTGAAAAAGGACCTGATCATCAAGCTGCCTAAGTACTCCCTGTTCGAGCTGGAAAACGGC
CGGAAGAGAATGCTGGCCTCTGCCGGCGAACTGCAGAAGGGAAACGAACTGGCCCTGCCCTCCAAATATG
TGAACTTCCTGTACCTGGCCAGCCACTATGAGAAGCTGAAGGGCTCCCCCGAGGATAATGAGCAGAAACA
GCTGTTTGTGGAACAGCACAAGCACTACCTGGACGAGATCATCGAGCAGATCAGCGAGTTCTCCAAGAGA
GTGATCCTGGCCGACGCTAATCTGGACAAAGTGCTGTCCGCCTACAACAAGCACCGGGATAAGCCCATCA
GAGAGCAGGCCGAGAATATCATCCACCTGTTTACCCTGACCAATCTGGGAGCCCCTGCCGCCTTCAAGTA
CTTTGACACCACCATCGACCGGAAGAGGTACACCAGCACCAAAGAGGTGCTGGACGCCACCCTGATCCAC
CAGAGCATCACCGGCCTGTACGAGACACGGATCGACCTGTCTCAGCTGGGAGGCGACAAAAGGCCGGCGG
CCACGAAAAAGGCCGGCCAGGCAAAAAAGAAAAAGGAATTCGGCAGTGGAGAGGGCAGAGGAAGTCTGCT
AACATGCGGTGACGTCGAGGAGAATCCTGGCCCAGTGAGCAAGGGCGAGGAGCTGTTCACCGGGGTGGTG
CCCATCCTGGTCGAGCTGGACGGCGACGTAAACGGCCACAAGTTCAGCGTGTCCGGCGAGGGCGAGGGCG
ATGCCACCTACGGCAAGCTGACCCTGAAGTTCATCTGCACCACCGGCAAGCTGCCCGTGCCCTGGCCCAC
CCTCGTGACCACCCTGACCTACGGCGTGCAGTGCTTCAGCCGCTACCCCGACCACATGAAGCAGCACGAC
TTCTTCAAGTCCGCCATGCCCGAAGGCTACGTCCAGGAGCGCACCATCTTCTTCAAGGACGACGGCAACT
ACAAGACCCGCGCCGAGGTGAAGTTCGAGGGCGACACCCTGGTGAACCGCATCGAGCTGAAGGGCATCGA
CTTCAAGGAGGACGGCAACATCCTGGGGCACAAGCTGGAGTACAACTACAACAGCCACAACGTCTATATC
ATGGCCGACAAGCAGAAGAACGGCATCAAGGTGAACTTCAAGATCCGCCACAACATCGAGGACGGCAGCG
TGCAGCTCGCCGACCACTACCAGCAGAACACCCCCATCGGCGACGGCCCCGTGCTGCTGCCCGACAACCA
CTACCTGAGCACCCAGTCCGCCCTGAGCAAAGACCCCAACGAGAAGCGCGATCACATGGTCCTGCTGGAG
TTCGTGACCGCCGCCGGGATCACTCTCGGCATGGACGAGCTGTACAAGGAATTCTAACTAGAGCTCGCTG
ATCAGCCTCGACTGTGCCTTCTAGTTGCCAGCCATCTGTTGTTTGCCCCTCCCCCGTGCCTTCCTTGACC
CTGGAAGGTGCCACTCCCACTGTCCTTTCCTAATAAAATGAGGAAATTGCATCGCATTGTCTGAGTAGGT
GTCATTCTATTCTGGGGGGTGGGGTGGGGCAGGACAGCAAGGGGGAGGATTGGGAAGAGAATAGCAGGCA
TGCTGGGGAGCGGCCGCAGGAACCCCTAGTGATGGAGTTGGCCACTCCCTCTCTGCGCGCTCGCTCGCTC
ACTGAGGCCGGGCGACCAAAGGTCGCCCGACGCCCGGGCTTTGCCCGGGCGGCCTCAGTGAGCGAGCGAG
CGCGCAGCTGCCTGCAGGGGCGCCTGATGCGGTATTTTCTCCTTACGCATCTGTGCGGTATTTCACACCG
CATA
[95 nt withheld, positions 5745-5839]
T
[46 nt withheld, positions 5841-5886]
C
[141 nt withheld, positions 5888-6028]
CCTTTGACGTTGGAGTCCACGTTCTTT
[37 nt withheld, positions 6056-6092]
ACTCTATCTCGGGCTATTCTTTTGATTTATAAGGGATTTTGCCGATTTCGGTCTATTGGTTAAAAAATGA
GCTGATTTAACAAAAATTTAACGCGAATTTTAACAAAATATTAACGTTTACAATTTTATGGTGCACTCTC
AGTACAATCTGCTCTGATGCCGCATAGTTAAGCCAGCCCCGACACCCGCCAACACCCGCTGACGCGCCCT
GACGGGCTTGTCTGCTCCCGGCATCCGCTTACAGACAAGCTGTGACCGTCTCCGGGAGCTGCATGTGTCA
GAGGTTTTCACCGTCATCACCGAAACGCGCGAGACGAAAGGGCCTCGTGATACGCCTATTTTTATAGGTT
AATGTCATGATAATAATGGTTTCTTAGACGTCAGGTGGCACTTTTCGGGGAAATGTGCGCGGAACCCCTA
TTTGTTTATTTTTCTAAATACATTCAAATATGTATCCGCTCATGAGACAATAACCCTGATAAATGCTTCA
ATAATATTGAAAAAGGAAGAGTATGAGTATTCAACATTTCCGTGTCGCCCTTATTCCCTTTTTTGCGGCA
TTTTGCCTTCCTGTTTTTGCTCACCCAGAAACGCTGGTGAAAGTAAAAGATGCTGAAGATCAGTTGGGTG
CACGAGTGGGTTACATCGAACTGGATCTCAACAGCGGTAAGATCCTTGAGAGTTTTCGCCCCGAAGAACG
TTTTCCAATGATGAGCACTTTTAAAGTTCTGCTATGTGGCGCGGTATTATCCCGTATTGACGCCGGGCAA
GAGCAACTCGGTCGCCGCATACACTATTCTCAGAATGACTTGGTTGAGTACTCACCAGTCACAGAAAAGC
ATCTTACGGATGGCATGACAGTAAGAGAATTATGCAGTGCTGCCATAACCATGAGTGATAACACTGCGGC
CAACTTACTTCTGACAACGATCGGAGGACCGAAGGAGCTAACCGCTTTTTTGCACAACATGGGGGATCAT
GTAACTCGCCTTGATCGTTGGGAACCGGAGCTGAATGAAGCCATACCAAACGACGAGCGTGACACCACGA
TGCCTGTAGCAATGGCAACAACGTTGCGCAAACTATTAACTGGCGAACTACTTACTCTAGCTTCCCGGCA
ACAATTAATAGACTGGATGGAGGCGGATAAAGTTGCAGGACCACTTCTGCGCTCGGCCCTTCCGGCTGGC
TGGTTTATTGCTGATAAATCTGGAGCCGGTGAGCGTGGAAGCCGCGGTATCATTGCAGCACTGGGGCCAG
ATGGTAAGCCCTCCCGTATCGTAGTTATCTACACGACGGGGAGTCAGGCAACTATGGATGAACGAAATAG
ACAGATCGCTGAGATAGGTGCCTCACTGATTAAGCATTGGTAACTGTCAGACCAAGTTTACTCATATATA
CTTTAGATTGATTTAAAACTTCATTTTTAATTTAAAAGGATCTAGGTGAAGATCCTTTTTGATAATCTCA
TGACCAAAATCCCTTAACGTGAGTTTTCGTTCCACTGAGCGTCAGACCCCGTAGAAAAGATCAAAGGATC
TTCTTGAGATCCTTTTTTTCTGCGCGTAATCTGCTGCTTGCAAACAAAAAAACCACCGCTACCAGCGGTG
GTTTGTTTGCCGGATCAAGAGCTACCAACTCTTTTTCCGAAGGTAACTGGCTTCAGCAGAGCGCAGATAC
CAAATACTGTTCTTCTAGTGTAGCCGTAGTTAGGCCACCACTTCAAGAACTCTGTAGCACCGCCTACATA
CCTCGCTCTGCTAATCCTGTTACCAGTGGCTGCTGCCAGTGGCGATAAGTCGTGTCTTACCGGGTTGGAC
TCAAGACGATAGTTACCGGATAAGGCGCAGCGGTCGGGCTGAACGGGGGGTTCGTGCACACAGCCCAGCT
TGGAGCGAACGACCTACACCGAACTGAGATACCTACAGCGTGAGCTATGAGAAAGCGCCACGCTTCCCGA
AGGGAGAAAGGCGGACAGGTATCCGGTAAGCGGCAGGGTCGGAACAGGAGAGCGCACGAGGGAGCTTCCA
GGGGGAAACGCCTGGTATCTTTATAGTCCTGTCGGGTTTCGCCACCTCTGACTTGAGCGTCGATTTTTGT
GATGCTCGTCAGGGGGGCGGAGCCTATGGAAAAACGCCAGCAACGCGGCCTTTTTACGGTTCCTGGCCTT
TTGCTGGCCTTTTGCTCACATGTGAGGGCCTATTTCCCATGATTCCTTCATATTTGCATATACGATACAA
GGCTGTTAGAGAGATAATTGGAATTAATTTGACTGTAAACACAAAGATATTAGTACAAAATACGTGACGT
AGAAAGTAATAATTTCTTGGGTAGTTTGCAGTTTTAAAATTATGTTTTAAAATGGACTATCATATGCTTA
CCGTAACTTGAAAGTATTTCGATTTCTTGGCTTTATATATCTTGTGGAAAGGACGAAACACCGCCGTCAC
GCTATTCTGTGCGGTTTTAGAGCTAGAAATAGCAAGTTAAAATAAGGCTAGTCCGTTATCAACTTGAAAA
AGTGGCACCGAGTCGGTGCTTTTTTGTTTTAGAGCTAGAAATAGCAAGTTAAAATAAGGCTAGTCCGTTT
TTAGCGCGTGCGCCAATTCTGCAGACAAATGGCTCTAGAGGTACCCGTTACATAACTTACGGTAAATGGC
CCGCCTGGCTGACCGCCCAACGACCCCCGCCCATTGACGTCAATAGTAACGCCAATAGGGACTTTCCATT
GACGTCAATGGGTGGAGTATTTACGGTAAACTGCCCACTTGGCAGTACATCAAGTGTATCATATGCCAAG
TACGCCCCCTATTGACGTCAATGACGGTAAATGGCCCGCCTGGCATTGTGCCCAGTACATGACCTTATGG
GACTTTCCTACTTGGCAGTACATCTACGTATTAGTCATCGCTATTACCATGGTCGAGGTGAGCCCCACGT
TCTGCTTCACTCTCCCCATCTCCCCCCCCTCCCCACCCCCAATTTTGTATTTATTTATTTTTTAATTATT
TTGTGCAGCGATGGGGGCGGGGGGGGGGGGCGGGC
